>Addgene plasmid #40053 | pEGFP-C1 Slp2-a C2B | addgene partial sequence | sequence record 54606 | EGFP-C 5'-CATGGTCCTGCTGGAGTTCGTG-3'
TCCGGACTCAGATCCGTTGCCCTCGAGACAGAAAACAGAGGTGAAATGAAACTAGCTCTCCAGTATGTTC
CGGAACCAAGCCCTGGCAAAAAGCTTCCTACAACTGGAGAAGTCCACATCTGGGTGAAGGAATGCCTTGA
CCTCCCACTGTTGAGGGGCAGCCACCTAAATTCTTTTGTTAAATGTACCATCCTCCCAGATACCAGTAGA
AAAAGTCGCCAGAAGACAAGAGCTGTAGGGAAAACCACCAACCCCGTCTTCAACCATACCATGGTGTATG
ATGGGTTCAGGCCTGAAGATCTGATGGAAGCCTGTGTAGAACTCACAGTCTGGGACCATTATAAACTAAC
CAACCAGTTTCTGGGAGGTCTCCGGATCGGCTTTGGAACAGGAAAAAGCTACGGGACTGAAGTGGATTGG
ATGGATTCTACTTCTGAGGAAGTTGCTCTCTGGGAGAAGATGGTAAACTCTCCCAACACTTGGGTTGAAG
CGACGCTGCCCCTCCGGATGCTTCTGATTGCCAAGCTTTCCAAGTGACTAGTGAATTCTGCAGTCGACGG
TACCGCGGGCCCGGGATCCACCGGATCTAGATAACTGATCATAATCAGCCATACCACATTTGTAGAGGTT
TTACTTGCTTTAAAAAACCTCCCACACCTCCCCCTGAACCTGAAACATAAAATGAATGCAATTGTTGTTG
TTAACTTGTTTATTGCAGCTTATAATGGTTACAAATAAAGCAATAGCATCACAAATTTCACAAATAAAGC
ATTTTTTTCACTGCATTCTAGTTGTGGTTTGTCCA
