[The description below was written by a language model from this plasmid's Addgene catalogue record.]
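Description:
pEGFP-C1 Slp2-a C2B is a mammalian expression plasmid of about 5.2 kb built on the Clontech pEGFP-C1 backbone. It is maintained in E. coli as a high-copy plasmid under kanamycin selection. The same backbone provides neomycin resistance, so transfected mammalian cells can be selected with G418 when stable expression is wanted. No feature table accompanies the record, so details such as the replication origin, polyadenylation signals and the exact cloning junctions are not documented here, and the cloning method is listed as unknown.

The insert is a 495 bp fragment of mouse Sytl2, which encodes synaptotagmin-like protein 2-a (Slp2-a, also called exophilin 4). The fragment is limited to the C2B domain rather than the full-length protein, and part of the plasmid derives from a commercial cDNA clone. It sits downstream of the EGFP coding sequence supplied by the backbone, so the CMV promoter drives strong constitutive expression of a fusion with EGFP at the N-terminus of the isolated C2B domain. C2 domains are generally membrane- and lipid-binding modules, and expressing one alone as a fluorescent fusion allows its localisation to be followed in live or fixed cells, separately from the rest of the protein.

The associated publication examines how synaptotagmin-like proteins control formation of a single apical membrane domain in epithelial cells. This construct fits that work as a domain-dissection tool for assessing what the C2B region contributes to Slp2-a targeting or function, although the record does not describe the specific experiments in which it was used.
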