Addgene plasmid #40053: pEGFP-C1 Slp2-a C2B
Depositing lab: Fernando Martin-Belmonte. Depositing organization: Centro de Biologia Molecular Severo Ochoa. Publication: Synaptotagmin-like proteins control the formation of a single apical membrane domain in epithelial cells. Galvez-Santisteban M, Rodriguez-Fraticelli AE, Bryant DM, Vergarajauregui S, Yasuda T, Banon-Rodriguez I, Bernascone I, Datta A, Spivak N, Young K, Slim CL, Brakeman PR, Fukuda M, Mostov KE, Martin-Belmonte F. Nat Cell Biol. 2012 Jul 22. doi: 10.1038/ncb2541. PubMed 22820376.
Backbone
  Vector backbone: pEGFP-C1
  Backbone manufacturer: Clontech
  Backbone size w/o insert (bp): 4700
  Total vector size (bp): 5200
  Vector type: Mammalian Expression
  Selectable markers: Neomycin (select with G418)
Growth in bacteria
  Bacterial resistance: Kanamycin, 50 μg/mL
  Growth temperature: 37°C
  Growth strain: DH5alpha
  Copy number: High Copy
Gene/Insert
  Gene/Insert name: Slp2-a C2B (alt names: Synaptotagmin-like protein 2-a; Slp2-a C2B; Exophilin4)
  Species: M. musculus (mouse)
  Insert size (bp): 495
  Mutation: C2B domain
  Entrez Gene: Sytl2 (a.k.a. AI266830, S, Sl, Slp, Slp2, mKIAA1597)
  Promoter: CMV promoter
  Tag / fusion protein: EGFP (N terminal on backbone)
  Cloning method: Unknown
  Sequencing primers: 5′ CATGGTCCTGCTGGAGTTCG
Resource information
  A portion of this plasmid was derived from a plasmid made by: Open Biosystems cDNA clone
Terms and licenses: Academic/Nonprofit Terms; Industry Terms: Not Available to Industry
How to cite: pEGFP-C1 Slp2-a C2B was a gift from Fernando Martin-Belmonte (Addgene plasmid # 40053 ; http://n2t.net/addgene:40053 ; RRID:Addgene_40053)
